Addgene plasmid #35255: elephant.dPRL
Depositing lab: Gunter Wagner. Depositing organization: Yale University. Publication: Convergent Evolution of Endometrial Prolactin Expression in Primates, Mice, and Elephants Through the Independent Recruitment of Transposable Elements. Emera D, Casola C, Lynch VJ, Wildman DE, Agnew D, Wagner GP. Mol Biol Evol. 2011 Sep 4. 10.1093/molbev/msr189 PubMed 21813467.
Backbone
  Vector backbone: PGL4.70
  Backbone manufacturer: Promega
  Backbone size w/o insert (bp): 4000
  Vector type: Luciferase
Growth in bacteria
  Bacterial resistance: Ampicillin, 100 μg/mL
  Growth temperature: 37°C
  Growth strain: Top10/P3
  Copy number: Unknown
Gene/Insert
  Gene/Insert name: dPRL promoter for elephant
  Species: Loxodonta africana
  Insert size (bp): 800
Terms and licenses: Academic/Nonprofit Terms; Industry Terms: Not Available to Industry
How to cite: elephant.dPRL was a gift from Gunter Wagner (Addgene plasmid # 35255 ; http://n2t.net/addgene:35255 ; RRID:Addgene_35255)
