[The description below was written by a language model from this plasmid's Addgene catalogue record.]
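Description:
elephant.dPRL is a luciferase reporter plasmid built on the Promega pGL4.70 backbone (about 4 kb without insert), a promoterless reporter vector designed so that a candidate regulatory sequence cloned upstream of the luciferase gene controls its expression. pGL4.70 is generally known as the Renilla luciferase (hRluc) member of the pGL4 series, although the record itself lists only "Luciferase" as the vector type and includes no feature table to confirm the reporter or other backbone elements. The plasmid is propagated in E. coli under ampicillin selection. Its copy number is recorded as unknown, and the origin of replication is not stated.

The insert is an approximately 800 bp fragment from the African elephant (Loxodonta africana) described as the dPRL promoter. In the context of the associated study on endometrial prolactin expression, this is the regulatory region driving prolactin transcription in decidual (uterine) tissue. Placed in front of the promoterless reporter, the fragment allows its transcriptional activity to be measured as luciferase signal after transfection into cultured cells. The record does not specify the cell types used, the exact boundaries of the fragment, or the cloning sites.

The associated work concerns the convergent evolution of endometrial prolactin expression in primates, mice and elephants through independent recruitment of transposable elements. This construct is therefore suited to testing whether the elephant sequence has promoter activity and to comparing it with equivalent regions from other species in reporter assays.
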