>Addgene plasmid #35255 | elephant.dPRL | addgene partial sequence | sequence record 43940 | RVprimer3 5'-CTAGCAAAATAGGCTGTCCC-3'
ACTGGCCGGTACCTGAGCTCGCTAGCAGTCCAACAGGTGGGGCTGTTAAGACCAGGGAAGTGGCTCCCAG
GCTATGCAGTATAGCCTGGCTAGAGGGGGTACAGATGTCACACAGCACCAGATATTTAGGAAACAGGAAA
AGAAGATAACTGTACAGAGGCAAAAACTGAGAAATAAAGACAGACAGAAAGGGAAAAGAGGGTGAAAAGA
AAAAAAAAGAAATGCCCCCTGAGATCCCACCTACACAGCTGTGCAGATTAGGGGAGTGGCTCCTAAGCTG
TGCTGGGCAGCCCAGCTAGAAGGGGCTCCCAAGCTGTGAAAAGAAAAAGAAAACAAACAGAACAAAGCTA
AACAAGGAAAAGAAAAGCCCCAGGGATCCCCCCAGTGTCATGTTGCAGGCAGGGGGAGTGGTTCCCCAGT
TGAGTATGGCTTCACAGCCTTTCAAGAAGAAACAAAGATGGCTCATGGAGCCAGGTGTTCCAGATAAAGG
AGGGGAAGGTGGTAGGAGGCACAGAAAAAAACAAAAGAGATGGAAAGAATCAACACCAGCTCAGGGGCCC
AGCAGGTGCGGGCAGGGCAAATCCAAGCAGCCTGAGGCCAAAGCAGTTCCCACCTGTCCAAGAAACTGTG
GCTGGCAGGAAGCAGAGGAAGCTGGAGGAGGGGGGAAAAGGGGGCGTGGCTAGGAAAGAGTATATTACTT
GTTACTGGGTGCTGTGTCTCCTGCAGGGAACTTCGTGAAGCTGCCTTCTCCTACTCCCTGTCCACTGATC
TCTGACGTGGGCGGGGTGATCCAAGCGACAGGACGCTGCACTTCCCAGCTGGCTGAGCCACCGCAGCCAG
