>Addgene plasmid #35255 | elephant.dPRL | depositor partial sequence | sequence record 44465 | elephant.dPRL sequence 856 bps
AGTCCAACAGGTGGGGCTGTTAAGACCAGGGAAGTGGCTCCCAGGCTATGCAGTATAGCCTGGCTAGAGG
GGGTACAGATGTCACACAGCACCAGATATTTAGGAAACAGGAAAAGAAGATAACTGTACAGAGGCAAAAA
CTGAGAAATAAAGACAGACAGAAAGGGAAAAGAGGGTGAAAAGAAAAAAAAAGAAATGCCCCCTGAGATC
CCACCTACACAGCTGTGCAGATTAGGGGAGTGGCTCCTAAGCTGTGCTGGGCAGCCCAGCTAGAAGGGGC
TCCCAAGCTGTGAAAAGAAAAAGAAAACAAACAGAACAAAGCTAAACAAGGAAAAGAAAAGCCCCAGGGA
TCCCCCCAGTGTCATGTTGCAGGCAGGGGGAGTGGTTCCCCAGTTGAGTATGGCTTCACAGCCTTTCAAG
AAGAAACAAAGATGGCTCATGGAGCCAGGTGTTCCAGATAAAGGAGGGGAAGGTGGTAGGAGGCACAGAA
AAAAACAAAAGAGATGGAAAGAATCAACACCAGCTCAGGGGCCCAGCAGGTGCGGGCAGGGCAAATCCAA
GCAGCCTGAGGCCAAAGCAGTTCCCACCTGTCCAAGAAACTGTGGCTGGCAGGAAGCAGAGGAAGCTGGA
GGAGGGGGGAAAAGGGGGCGTGGCTAGGAAAGAGTATATTACTTGTTACTGGGTGCTGTGTCTCCTGCAG
GGAACTTCGTGAAGCTGCCTTCTCCTACTCCCTGTCCACTGATCTCTGACGTGGGCGGGGTGATCCAAGC
GACAGGACGCTGCACTTCCCAGCTGGCTGAGCCACCGCAGCCAGCCAGGAAGCTCAGAGGTAGAGCAGCG
GGAAGAGAATGGGGTG
